>Addgene plasmid #236892 | ADARB1-HiBiT Fusion Vector | addgene full sequence | sequence record 473369 | Addgene NGS Result
TCAATATTGGCCATTAGCCATATTATTCATTGGTTATATAGCATAAATCAATATTGGCTATTGGCCATTG
CATACGTTGTATCTATATCATAATATGTACATTTATATTGGCTCATGTCCAATATGACCGCCATGTTGGC
ATTGATTATTGACTAGTTATTAATAGTAATCAATTACGGGGTCATTAGTTCATAGCCCATATATGGAGTT
CCGCGTTACATAACTTACGGTAAATGGCCCGCCTGGCTGACCGCCCAACGACCCCCGCCCATTGACGTCA
ATAATGACGTATGTTCCCATAGTAACGCCAATAGGGACTTTCCATTGACGTCAATGGGTGGAGTATTTAC
GGTAAACTGCCCACTTGGCAGTACATCAAGTGTATCATATGCCAAGTCCGCCCCCTATTGACGTCAATGA
CGGTAAATGGCCCGCCTGGCATTATGCCCAGTACATGACCTTACGGGACTTTCCTACTTGGCAGTACATC
TACGTATTAGTCATCGCTATTACCATGGTGATGCGGTTTTGGCAGTACACCAATGGGCGTGGATAGCGGT
TTGACTCACGGGGATTTCCAAGTCTCCACCCCATTGACGTCAATGGGAGTTTGTTTTGGCACCAAAATCA
ACGGGACTTTCCAAAATGTCGTAATAACCCCGCCCCGTTGACGCAAATGGGCGGTAGGCGTGTACGGTGG
GAGGTCTATATAAGCAGAGCTGGTTTAGTGAACCGTCAGATCACTAGAAGCTTTATTGCGGTAGTTTATC
ACAGTTAAATTGCTAACGCAGTCAGTGCTTCTGACACAACAGTCTCGAACTTAAGCTGCAGAAGTTGGTC
GTGAGGCACTGGGCAGGTAAGTATCAAGGTTACAAGACAGGTTTAAGGAGACCAATAGAAACTGGGCTTG
TCGAGACAGAGAAGACTCTTGCGTTTCTGATAGGCACCTATTGGTCTTACTGACATCCACTTTGCCTTTC
TCTCCACAGGTGTCCACTCCCAGTTCAATTACAGCTCTTAAGGCTAGAGTATTAATACGACTCACTATAG
GGCTAGCGATCGCCATGGATATAGAAGATGAAGAAAACATGAGTTCCAGCAGCACTGATGTGAAGGAAAA
CCGCAATCTGGACAACGTGTCCCCCAAGGATGGCAGCACACCTGGGCCTGGCGAGGGCTCTCAGCTCTCC
AATGGGGGTGGTGGTGGCCCCGGCAGAAAGCGGCCCCTGGAGGAGGGCAGCAATGGCCACTCCAAGTACC
GCCTGAAGAAAAGGAGGAAAACACCAGGGCCCGTCCTCCCCAAGAACGCCCTGATGCAGCTGAATGAGAT
CAAGCCTGGTTTGCAGTACACACTCCTGTCCCAGACTGGGCCCGTGCACGCGCCTTTGTTTGTCATGTCT
GTGGAGGTGAATGGCCAGGTTTTTGAGGGCTCTGGTCCCACAAAGAAAAAGGCAAAACTCCATGCTGCTG
AGAAGGCCTTGAGGTCTTTCGTTCAGTTTCCTAATGCCTCTGAGGCCCACCTGGCCATGGGGAGGACCCT
GTCTGTCAACACGGACTTCACATCTGACCAGGCCGACTTCCCTGACACGCTCTTCAATGGTTTTGAAACT
CCTGACAAGGCGGAGCCTCCCTTTTACGTGGGCTCCAATGGGGATGACTCCTTCAGTTCCAGCGGGGACC
TCAGCTTGTCTGCTTCCCCGGTGCCTGCCAGCCTAGCCCAGCCTCCTCTCCCTGTCTTACCACCATTCCC
ACCCCCGAGTGGGAAGAATCCCGTGATGATCTTGAACGAACTGCGCCCAGGACTCAAGTATGACTTCCTC
TCCGAGAGCGGGGAGAGCCATGCCAAGAGCTTCGTCATGTCTGTGGTCGTGGATGGTCAGTTCTTTGAAG
GCTCGGGGAGAAACAAGAAGCTTGCCAAGGCCCGGGCTGCGCAGTCTGCCCTGGCCGCCATTTTTAACTT
GCACTTGGATCAGACGCCATCTCGCCAGCCTATTCCCAGTGAGGGTCTTCAGCTGCATTTACCGCAGGTT
TTAGCTGACGCTGTCTCACGCCTGGTCCTGGGTAAGTTTGGTGACCTGACCGACAACTTCTCCTCCCCTC
ACGCTCGCAGAAAAGTGCTGGCTGGAGTCGTCATGACAACAGGCACAGATGTTAAAGATGCCAAGGTGAT
AAGTGTTTCTACAGGAACAAAATGTATTAATGGTGAATACATGAGTGATCGTGGCCTTGCATTAAATGAC
TGCCATGCAGAAATAATATCTCGGAGATCCTTGCTCAGATTTCTTTATACACAACTTGAGCTTTACTTAA
ATAACAAAGATGATCAAAAAAGATCCATCTTTCAGAAATCAGAGCGAGGGGGGTTTAGGCTGAAGGAGAA
TGTCCAGTTTCATCTGTACATCAGCACCTCTCCCTGTGGAGATGCCAGAATCTTCTCACCACATGAGCCA
ATCCTGGAAGGGTCTCGCTCTTACACCCAGGCTGGAGTGCAGTGGTGCAATCATGGCTCACTGCAGCCTC
GACCTCCTGGGCTCTTAAGCGATCCTTCCACCTCAACCTTCCAAGGAGCTGGGACTACAGAACCAGCAGA
TAGACACCCAAATCGTAAAGCAAGAGGACAGCTACGGACCAAAATAGAGTCTGGTGAGGGGACGATTCCA
GTGCGCTCCAATGCGAGCATCCAAACGTGGGACGGGGTGCTGCAAGGGGAGCGGCTGCTCACCATGTCCT
GCAGTGACAAGATTGCACGCTGGAACGTGGTGGGCATCCAGGGATCCCTGCTCAGCATTTTCGTGGAGCC
CATTTACTTCTCGAGCATCATCCTGGGCAGCCTTTACCACGGGGACCACCTTTCCAGGGCCATGTACCAG
CGGATCTCCAACATAGAGGACCTGCCACCTCTCTACACCCTCAACAAGCCTTTGCTCAGTGGCATCAGCA
ATGCAGAAGCACGGCAGCCAGGGAAGGCCCCCAACTTCAGTGTCAACTGGACGGTAGGCGACTCCGCTAT
TGAGGTCATCAACGCCACGACTGGGAAGGATGAGCTGGGCCGCGCGTCCCGCCTGTGTAAGCACGCGTTG
TACTGTCGCTGGATGCGTGTGCACGGCAAGGTTCCCTCCCACTTACTACGCTCCAAGATTACCAAGCCCA
ACGTGTACCATGAGTCCAAGCTGGCGGCAAAGGAGTACCAGGCCGCCAAGGCGCGTCTGTTCACAGCCTT
CATCAAGGCGGGGCTGGGGGCCTGGGTGGAGAAGCCCACCGAGCAGGACCAGTTCTCACTCACGCCCGTT
TCTCAAGGCAGTTCAGGTGGCTCGAGCGGTGTGAGCGGCTGGCGGCTGTTCAAGAAGATTAGCTAAGGCC
GCGACTCTAGAGTCGACCTGCAGGCATGCAAGCTGATCCGGCTGCTAACAAAGCCCGAAAGGAAGCTGAG
TTGGCTGCTGCCACCGCTGAGCAATAACTAGCATAACCCCTTGGGGCGGCCGCTTCGAGCAGACATGATA
AGATACATTGATGAGTTTGGACAAACCACAACTAGAATGCAGTGAAAAAAATGCTTTATTTGTGAAATTT
GTGATGCTATTGCTTTATTTGTAACCATTATAAGCTGCAATAAACAAGTTAACAACAACAATTGCATTCA
TTTTATGTTTCAGGTTCAGGGGGAGATGTGGGAGGTTTTTTTAAGCAAGTAAAACCTCTACAAATGTGGT
AAAATCGAATTTTAACAAAATATTAACGCTTACAATTTCCTGATGCGGTATTTTCTCCTTACGCATCTGT
GCGGTATTTCACACCGCATACGCGGATCTGCGCAGCACCATGGCCTGAAATAACCTCTGAAAGAGGAACT
TGGTTAGGTACCTTCTGAGGCGGAAAGAACCAGCTGTGGAATGTGTGTCAGTTAGGGTGTGGAAAGTCCC
CAGGCTCCCCAGCAGGCAGAAGTATGCAAAGCATGCATCTCAATTAGTCAGCAACCAGGTGTGGAAAGTC
CCCAGGCTCCCCAGCAGGCAGAAGTATGCAAAGCATGCATCTCAATTAGTCAGCAACCATAGTCCCGCCC
CTAACTCCGCCCATCCCGCCCCTAACTCCGCCCAGTTCCGCCCATTCTCCGCCCCATGGCTGACTAATTT
TTTTTATTTATGCAGAGGCCGAGGCCGCCTCGGCCTCTGAGCTATTCCAGAAGTAGTGAGGAGGCTTTTT
TGGAGGCCTAGGCTTTTGCAAAAAGCTTAATTAACTGTTGACAATTAATCATCGGCATAGTATATCGGCA
TAGTATAATACGACAAGGTGAGGAACTAAACCCAGGAGGCAGATCATGATTGAACAAGATGGATTGCACG
CAGGTTCTCCGGCCGCTTGGGTGGAGAGGCTATTCGGCTATGACTGGGCACAACAGACAATCGGCTGCTC
TGATGCCGCCGTGTTCCGGCTGTCAGCGCAGGGGCGCCCGGTTCTTTTTGTCAAGACCGACCTGTCCGGT
GCCCTGAATGAACTGCAGGACGAGGCAGCGCGGCTATCGTGGCTGGCCACGACGGGCGTTCCTTGCGCAG
CTGTGCTCGACGTTGTCACTGAAGCGGGAAGGGACTGGCTGCTATTGGGCGAAGTGCCGGGGCAGGATCT
CCTGTCATCTCACCTTGCTCCTGCCGAGAAAGTATCCATCATGGCTGATGCAATGCGGCGGCTGCATACG
CTTGATCCGGCTACCTGCCCATTCGACCACCAAGCGAAACATCGCATCGAGCGAGCACGTACTCGGATGG
AAGCCGGTCTTGTCGATCAGGATGATCTGGACGAAGAGCATCAGGGGCTCGCGCCAGCCGAACTGTTCGC
CAGGCTCAAGGCGCGCATGCCCGACGGCGAGGATCTCGTCGTGACCCATGGCGATGCCTGCTTGCCGAAT
ATCATGGTGGAAAATGGCCGCTTTTCTGGATTCATCGACTGTGGCCGGCTGGGTGTGGCGGACCGCTATC
AGGACATAGCGTTGGCTACCCGTGATATTGCTGAAGAGCTTGGCGGCGAATGGGCTGACCGCTTCCTCGT
GCTTTACGGTATCGCCGCTCCCGATTCGCAGCGCATCGCCTTCTATCGCCTTCTTGACGAGTTCTTCTGA
GCGGGACTCTGGGGTTCGAAATGACCGACCAAGCGACGCCCAACCTGCCATCACGATGGCCGCAATAAAA
TATCTTTATTTTCATTACATCTGTGTGTTGGTTTTTTGTGTGAATCGATAGCGATAAGGATCCGCTCATG
CGATGATAAGCTGTCAAACATGAGAATTACAACTTATATCGTATGGGGCTGACTTCAGGTGCTACATTTG
AAGAGATAAATTGCACTGAAATCTAGAAATATTTTATCTGATTAATAAGATGATCTTCTTGAGATCGTTT
TGGTCTGCGCGTAATCTCTTGCTCTGAAAACGAAAAAACCGCCTTGCAGGGCGGTTTTTCGAAGGTTCTC
TGAGCTACCAACTCTTTGAACCGAGGTAACTGGCTTGGAGGAGCGCAGTCACCAAAACTTGTCCTTTCAG
TTTAGCCTTAACCGGCGCATGACTTCAAGACTAACTCCTCTAAATCAATTACCAGTGGCTGCTGCCAGTG
GTGCTTTTGCATGTCTTTCCGGGTTGGACTCAAGACGATAGTTACCGGATAAGGCGCAGCGGTCGGACTG
AACGGGGGGTTCGTGCATACAGTCCAGCTTGGAGCGAACTGCCTACCCGGAACTGAGTGTCAGGCGTGGA
ATGAGACAAACGCGGCCATAACAGCGGAATGACACCGGTAAACCGAAAGGCAGGAACAGGAGAGCGCACG
AGGGAGCCGCCAGGGGGAAACGCCTGGTATCTTTATAGTCCTGTCGGGTTTCGCCACCACTGATTTGAGC
GTCAGATTTCGTGATGCTTGTCAGGGGGGCGGAGCCTATGGAAAAACGGCTTTGCCGCGGCCCTCTCACT
TCCCTGTTAAGTATCTTCCTGGCATCTTCCAGGAAATCTCCGCCCCGTTCGTAAGCCATTTCCGCTCGCC
GCAGTCGAACGACCGAGCGTAGCGAGTCAGTGAGCGAGGAAGCGGAATATATCCTGTATCACATATTCTG
CTGACGCACCGGTGCAGCCTTTTTTCTCCTGCCACATGAAGCACTTCACTGACACCCTCATCAGTGCCAA
CATAGTAAGCCAGTATACACTCCGCTAGCGCTGATGTCCGGCGGTGCTTTTGCCGTTACGCACCACCCCG
TCATGAGATTACGCGTTTTAGCGGTGCGTACAATTAAGGGATTATGGTAAATCCACTTACTGTCTGCCCT
CGTAGCCATCGAGATAAACCGCAGTACTCCGGCCACGATGCGTCCGGCGTAGAGGATCGAGATCT
Features (pLannotate 1.2.2; 22 found; start..end, strand, type, name):
    140..517     +  enhancer       CMV enhancer: human cytomegalovirus immediate early enhancer
    519..718     +  promoter       CMV promoter: human cytomegalovirus (CMV) immediate early promoter
    857..989     +  intron         chimeric intron: chimera between introns from human β-globin and immunoglobulin heavy chain genes
   1033..1051    +  promoter       T7 promoter: promoter for bacteriophage T7 RNA polymerase
   1065..3287    +  CDS            ADARB1: RED1_HUMAN - Also known as ADAR2 From Homo sapiens (Human).
   3365..3394    +  misc_feature   MCS (fragment): pUC18/19 multiple cloning site
   3401..3450    +  CDS            SET1 (fragment): solubility-enhancement tag derived from T7 phage gene 10B
   3458..3477    +  terminator     T7 terminator (fragment): transcription terminator for bacteriophage T7 RNA polymerase
   3499..3620    -  polyA_signal   SV40 poly(A) signal: SV40 polyadenylation signal
   3643..3711    -  CDS            large T antigen (fragment): large T antigen from SV40 (simian virus 40)
   3716..3748    +  rep_origin     M13 ori (fragment): M13 bacteriophage origin of replication; arrow indicates direction of (+) strand synthesis
   3749..3800    -  misc_feature   bom (fragment): basis of mobility region from pBR322
   3865..4222    +  promoter       SV40 promoter: SV40 enhancer and early promoter
   4237..4284    +  promoter       EM7 promoter: synthetic bacterial promoter&nbsp
   4316..5107    +  CDS            neo: KKA2_KLEPN - Also known as kan, nptII. Experimental evidence at protein level: Swiss-Prot protein existence level 1. Resistance to kanamycin, neomycin, paromomycin, ribostamycin, butirosin and gentamicin B. From Klebsiella pneumoniae.
   5174..5222    +  polyA_signal   poly(A) signal: synthetic polyadenylation signal
   5251..5267    -  promoter       tet promoter (fragment): E. coli promoter for tetracycline efflux protein gene
   5379..5924    +  rep_origin     p15A ori: Plasmids containing the medium-copy-number p15A origin of replication can be propagated in E. coli cells that contain a second plasmid with the ColE1 origin.
   6012..6067    +  rep_origin     RSF ori (fragment): Plasmids containing the RSF 1030 origin of replication can be propagated in E. coli cells that contain additional plasmids with compatible origins.
   6166..6192    -  misc_feature   bom (fragment): basis of mobility region from pBR322
   6186..6233    -  mobile_element IS1 (fragment): prokaryotic transposable element IS1
   6241..6312    +  misc_feature   cer region (fragment): ColE1-derived recombination site that helps to maintain plasmids as monomers
