[The description below was written by a language model from this plasmid's Addgene catalogue record and pLannotate feature annotations shown in this document.]
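Description:
ADARB1-HiBiT Fusion Vector is a mammalian expression plasmid built on the pBiT3.1-C [CMV/HiBiT/Blast] backbone. It carries the unmutated human ADARB1 coding sequence (also known as ADAR2 or RED1), which encodes a double-stranded-RNA-specific adenosine deaminase involved in A-to-I RNA editing. The open reading frame sits downstream of the CMV immediate-early enhancer and promoter and a chimeric β-globin/immunoglobulin intron, which generally improves transcript processing and expression. A T7 promoter lies just upstream of the gene and could support in vitro transcription. An SV40 polyadenylation signal follows the cassette. According to the catalogue entry, the protein is fused at its C terminus to the backbone-encoded HiBiT tag. This short peptide complements the LgBiT polypeptide to reconstitute NanoLuc luciferase activity, so the tagged protein can be detected by luminescence. The automated annotation does not label HiBiT itself, and the small fragment hits just after the ADARB1 CDS (MCS, SET1, T7 terminator) probably reflect linker and tag sequence rather than functional elements.

In E. coli the plasmid is selected with kanamycin. The feature table shows a neo/nptII gene driven by tandem SV40 early and EM7 promoters and followed by a synthetic poly(A) signal. This arrangement would ordinarily also confer G418 resistance in mammalian cells. The catalogue lists blasticidin as the mammalian selectable marker, but no blasticidin resistance gene is annotated in the sequenced record, so this discrepancy remains unresolved. Similarly, the annotated origin is called as p15A, whereas the record describes the plasmid as high copy. The construct is suited to transient or stable expression of HiBiT-tagged ADARB1 for luminescent measurement of protein abundance, although the record does not state a specific application.
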