Addgene plasmid #236892: ADARB1-HiBiT Fusion Vector
Depositing lab: Promega Corporation.
Backbone
  Vector backbone: pBiT3.1-C [CMV/HiBiT/Blast] Vector
  Vector type: Mammalian Expression
  Selectable markers: Blasticidin
Growth in bacteria
  Bacterial resistance: Kanamycin, 50 μg/mL
  Growth temperature: 37°C
  Growth strain: DH5alpha
  Copy number: High Copy
Gene/Insert
  Gene/Insert name: ADARB1
  Species: H. sapiens (human)
  Mutation: None
  Entrez Gene: ADARB1 (a.k.a. ADAR2, DRABA2, DRADA2, NEDHYMS, RED1)
  Promoter: CMV
  Tag / fusion protein: HiBiT (C terminal on backbone)
  Cloning method: Other
How to cite: ADARB1-HiBiT Fusion Vector was a gift from Promega Corporation (Addgene plasmid # 236892 ; http://n2t.net/addgene:236892 ; RRID:Addgene_236892)
